Addgene plasmid #207279: pHCMV_HCV_E1E2
Purpose: Mammalian expression of Hepatitis C virus E1E2 protein
Depositing lab: Feng Zhang. Depositing organization: Broad Institute. Publication: Cell type-specific delivery by modular envelope design. Strebinger D, Frangieh CJ, Friedrich MJ, Faure G, Macrae RK, Zhang F. Nat Commun. 2023 Aug 23;14(1):5141. doi: 10.1038/s41467-023-40788-8. PubMed 37612276.
Backbone
  Vector backbone: pHCMV
  Backbone manufacturer: Clontech
  Backbone size w/o insert (bp): 4764
  Vector type: Mammalian Expression
Growth in bacteria
  Bacterial resistance: Ampicillin, 100 μg/mL
  Growth temperature: 37°C
  Growth strain: NEB Stable
  Copy number: High Copy
Gene/Insert
  Gene/Insert name: HCV_E1E2
  Species: Hepatitis C virus
  Insert size (bp): 1731
  Mutation: mammalian codon optimization
  Promoter: CMV promoter
  Cloning method: Restriction Enzyme; 5′ cloning site EcoRI (not destroyed); 3′ cloning site BglII (not destroyed)
Resource information
  A portion of this plasmid was derived from a plasmid made by: synthesis
Terms and licenses: Academic/Nonprofit Terms; Industry Terms: Not Available to Industry
How to cite: pHCMV_HCV_E1E2 was a gift from Feng Zhang (Addgene plasmid # 207279 ; http://n2t.net/addgene:207279 ; RRID:Addgene_207279)
