[The description below was written by a language model from this plasmid's Addgene catalogue record and pLannotate feature annotations shown in this document.]
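Description:
pHCMV_HCV_E1E2 is a mammalian expression plasmid of about 6.5 kb, built on the pHCMV backbone, that drives production of the Hepatitis C virus E1E2 envelope glycoproteins. The roughly 1.7 kb insert was made by synthesis with mammalian codon optimization and placed between EcoRI and BglII sites, both of which remain intact. In the feature table it appears as a single open reading frame matching a fragment of the HCV polyprotein. The automated annotation text attached to that match describes the NS2 protease, but this is simply the generic database entry for the whole polyprotein. The catalogue fields identify the encoded region as E1E2.

Transcription is controlled by the human cytomegalovirus immediate early enhancer and promoter, followed by a rabbit β-globin intron upstream of the coding sequence, an arrangement that generally improves mRNA processing and expression. A rabbit β-globin polyadenylation signal terminates the transcript. No epitope tag, reporter or mammalian selection marker is annotated, so the plasmid appears suited to transient transfection.

The rest of the plasmid is a pBluescript-type bacterial backbone. It carries a high-copy ColE1/pUC origin, an ampicillin resistance gene with its own promoter and an f1 phage origin. It also retains remnants of the lac promoter/operator, lacZα and lacI, along with a T7 promoter and part of the multiple cloning site. The associated publication concerns cell type-specific delivery through modular envelope design, which suggests the plasmid supplies HCV glycoproteins as an envelope for pseudotyping viral or virus-like particles. The record itself, however, states only mammalian expression of E1E2 as the purpose.
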