Features (pLannotate 1.2.2; 16 found; start..end, strand, type, name):
     97..476     +  enhancer       CMV enhancer: human cytomegalovirus immediate early enhancer
    477..680     +  promoter       CMV promoter: human cytomegalovirus (CMV) immediate early promoter
    792..1364    +  intron         β-globin intron: intron from rabbit β-globin gene
   1428..3155    +  CDS            POLG_HCVGL (fragment): Experimental evidence at protein level: Swiss-Prot protein existence level 1. [Protease NS2]: Cysteine protease required for the proteolytic auto-cleavage between the non-structural proteins NS2 and NS3 (By similarity). The N-terminus of NS3 is required for the function of NS2 protease (active region NS2-3) (By similarity). Promotes the initiation of viral particle assembly by mediating the interaction between structural and non-structural proteins (By similarity). From Hepatitis C virus (isolate Glasgow) (HCV).
   3265..3320    +  polyA_signal   β-globin poly(A) signal: rabbit β-globin polyadenylation signal (Gil and Proudfoot, 1987)
   3702..3718    -  protein_bind   lac operator: The lac repressor binds to the lac operator to inhibit transcription in E. coli. This inhibition can be relieved by adding lactose or isopropyl-β-D-thiogalactopyranoside (IPTG). lac repressor encoded by lacI
   3726..3756    -  promoter       lac promoter: promoter for the E. coli lac operon
   3771..3792    -  protein_bind   CAP binding site: CAP binding activates transcription in the presence of cAMP. E. coli catabolite activator protein
   3805..3897    -  CDS            lacI (fragment): lac repressor; lacI; The lac repressor binds to the lac operator to inhibit transcription in E. coli. This inhibition can be relieved by adding lactose or isopropyl-β-D-thiogalactopyranoside (IPTG).
   4080..4668    -  rep_origin     ori: high-copy-number ColE1/pMB1/pBR322/pUC origin of replication
   4839..5699    -  CDS            AmpR: β-lactamase; bla; confers resistance to ampicillin, carbenicillin, and related antibiotics
   5700..5804    -  promoter       AmpR promoter: bla
   5857..6285    -  rep_origin     f1 ori (sequence partly withheld): f1 bacteriophage origin of replication; arrow indicates direction of (+) strand synthesis
   6290..6445    -  CDS            lacZα (fragment): LacZα fragment of β-galactosidase; lacZ fragment
   6453..6471    +  promoter       T7 promoter: promoter for bacteriophage T7 RNA polymerase
   6480..14      +  misc_feature   MCS (fragment) (across the origin): pBluescript multiple cloning site
>Addgene plasmid #207279 | pHCMV_HCV_E1E2 | addgene full sequence | sequence record 407404 | Addgene NGS Result
GCGGCCGCTCTAGAGAGCTTGGCCCATTGCATACGTTGTATCCATATCATAATATGTACATTTATATTGG
CTCATGTCCAACATTACCGCCATGTTGACATTGATTATTGACTAGTTATTAATAGTAATCAATTACGGGG
TCATTAGTTCATAGCCCATATATGGAGTTCCGCGTTACATAACTTACGGTAAATGGCCCGCCTGGCTGAC
CGCCCAACGACCCCCGCCCATTGACGTCAATAATGACGTATGTTCCCATAGTAACGCCAATAGGGACTTT
CCATTGACGTCAATGGGTGGAGTATTTACGGTAAACTGCCCACTTGGCAGTACATCAAGTGTATCATATG
CCAAGTACGCCCCCTATTGACGTCAATGACGGTAAATGGCCCGCCTGGCATTATGCCCAGTACATGACCT
TATGGGACTTTCCTACTTGGCAGTACATCTACGTATTAGTCATCGCTATTACCATGGTGATGCGGTTTTG
GCAGTACATCAATGGGCGTGGATAGCGGTTTGACTCACGGGGATTTCCAAGTCTCCACCCCATTGACGTC
AATGGGAGTTTGTTTTGGCACCAAAATCAACGGGACTTTCCAAAATGTCGTAACAACTCCGCCCCATTGA
CGCAAATGGGCGGTAGGCGTGTACGGTGGGAGGTCTATATAAGCAGAGCTCGTTTAGTGAACCGTCAGAT
CGCCTGGACACGCCATCCACGCTGTTTTGACCTCCATAGATGACACCGGGACCGATCCAGCCTCCGGTCG
ACCGATCCTGAGAACTTCAGGGTGAGTTTGGGGACCCTTGATTGTTCTTTCTTTTTCGCTATTGTAAAAT
TCATGTTATATGGAGGGGGCAAAGTTTTCAGGGTGTTGTTTAGAATGGGAAGATGTCCCTTGTATCACCA
TGGACCCTCATGATAATTTTGTTTCTTTCACTTTCTACTCTGTTGACAACCATTGTCTCCTCTTATTTTC
TTTTCATTTTCTGTAACTTTTTCGTTAAACTTTAGCTTGCATTTGTAACGAATTTTTAAATTCACTTTTG
TTTATTTGTCAGATTGTAAGTACTTTCTCTAATCACTTTTTTTTCAAGGCAATCAGGGTATATTATATTG
TACTTCAGCACAGTTTTAGAGAACAATTGTTATAATTAAATGATAAGGTAGAATATTTCTGCATATAAAT
TCTGGCTGGCGTGGAAATATTCTTATTGGTAGAAACAACTACACCCTGGTCATCATCCTGCCTTTCTCTT
TATGGTTACAATGATATACACTGTTTGAGATGAGGATAAAATACTCTGAGTCCAAACCGGGCCCCTCTGC
TAACCATGTTCATGCCTTCTTCTCTTTCCTACAGCTCCTGGGCAACGTGCTGGTTGTTGTGCTGTCTCAT
CATTTTGGCAAAGAATTCGCCACCATGGGCTGTTCCTTCAGCATCTTTCTGCTGGCTCTCCTCAGCTGTC
TGACAGTGCCCGCCTCCGCCTATCAAGTGAGAAATTCCAGCGGACTGTACCACGTGACCAACGACTGTCC
CAATAGCAGCATCGTCTATGAGGCCGCTGACGCCATTCTGCACACACCCGGCTGCGTGCCTTGTGTCAGA
GAGGGCAACGCTTCTAGATGCTGGGTGGCCGTGACACCTACCGTCGCTACAAGGGATGGAAAGCTCCCCA
CAACACAGCTGAGAAGGCACATTGATCTGCTGGTGGGATCCGCTACACTGTGTTCCGCCCTCTATGTCGG
CGATCTCTGTGGCTCCGTGTTTCTCGTCGGCCAGCTCTTTACCTTTTCCCCTAGGAGGCACTGGACAACA
CAAGACTGCAACTGCTCCATCTACCCCGGCCACATTACCGGCCACAGAATGGCTTGGGACATGATGATGA
ACTGGTCCCCCACAGCTGCTCTGGTGGTCGCTCAGCTGCTGAGGATCCCCCAAGCCATCATGGACATGAT
TGCCGGCGCCCATTGGGGCGTGCTGGCTGGCATTGCCTACTTCAGCATGGTGGGCAATTGGGCCAAAGTG
CTGGTGGTGCTGCTGCTCTTCGCCGGAGTGGACGCTGAGACCCATGTGACCGGCGGAAGCGCTGGAAGAA
CAACAGCTGGACTGGTGGGACTGCTCACACCCGGAGCCAAGCAGAACATCCAGCTCATCAACACCAACGG
CAGCTGGCATATCAACTCCACCGCTCTGAACTGCAACGAATCTCTGAACACCGGCTGGCTGGCCGGACTG
TTCTACCAGCATAAGTTCAACTCCTCCGGCTGTCCCGAGAGGCTGGCCAGCTGTAGGAGACTGACAGACT
TTGCCCAAGGCTGGGGCCCTATCAGCTACGCCAACGGCTCCGGACTGGATGAAAGGCCCTATTGCTGGCA
TTACCCCCCCAGACCTTGCGGCATTGTGCCCGCCAAATCCGTGTGTGGACCCGTCTACTGTTTCACCCCC
TCCCCCGTGGTGGTGGGAACCACAGACAGAAGCGGAGCTCCCACATACAGCTGGGGCGCTAACGACACCG
ACGTGTTCGTCCTCAATAACACCAGACCCCCTCTGGGCAACTGGTTCGGATGCACATGGATGAACAGCAC
CGGCTTCACCAAAGTGTGTGGCGCCCCCCCTTGTGTGATTGGAGGCGTGGGAAACAACACACTGCTGTGT
CCCACCGACTGCTTTAGAAAACACCCCGAGGCTACATATAGCAGATGCGGCAGCGGCCCTTGGATCACCC
CTAGGTGCATGGTCGACTACCCCTATAGACTCTGGCACTATCCTTGCACCATCAACTACACCATCTTCAA
GGTGAGGATGTACGTGGGCGGAGTGGAGCATAGGCTCGAGGCTGCTTGTAACTGGACAAGAGGAGAGAGG
TGCGACCTCGAGGACAGAGATAGGTCCGAACTGAGCCCTCTGCTGCTGAGCACCACACAGTGGCAAGTGC
TGCCTTGCAGCTTCACAACCCTCCCCGCTCTGTCCACCGGACTGATCCATCTCCACCAGAATATCGTGGA
CGTCCAGTATCTGTACGGAGTGGGCTCCTCCATTGCCAGCTGGGCTATCAAGTGGGAGTATGTGGTGCTG
CTGTTTCTGCTGCTGGCCGATGCCAGAGTCTGTAGCTGCCTCTGGATGATGCTGCTGATTAGCCAAGCTG
AGGCCTGATGTCTTCCTGGAGCTCCAGTCATTGACTATAACGTCTCAGATCTTTTTCCCTCTGCCAAAAA
TTATGGGGACATCATGAAGCCCCTTGAGCATCTGACTTCTGGCTAATAAAGGAAATTTATTTTCATTGCA
ATAGTGTGTTGGAATTTTTTGTGTCTCTCACTCGGAAGGACATATGGGAGGGCAAATCATTTAAAACATC
AGAATGAGTATTTGGTTTAGAGTTTGGCAACATATGCCCATATGCTGGCTGCCATGAACAAAGGTTGGCT
ATAAAGAGGTCATCAGTATATGAAACAGCCCCCTGCTGTCCATTCCTTATTCCATAGAAAAGCCTTGACT
TGAGGTTAGATTTTTTTTATATTTTGTTTTGTGTTATTTTTTTCTTTAACATCCCTAAAATTTTCCTTAC
ATGTTTTACTAGCCAGATTTTTCCTCCTCTCCTGACTACTCCCAGTCATAGCTGTCCCTCTTCTCTTATG
GAGATCCCTCGACGGATCGGCCGCAATTCGTAATCATGTCATAGCTGTTTCCTGTGTGAAATTGTTATCC
GCTCACAATTCCACACAACATACGAGCCGGAAGCATAAAGTGTAAAGCCTGGGGTGCCTAATGAGTGAGC
TAACTCACATTAATTGCGTTGCGCTCACTGCCCGCTTTCCAGTCGGGAAACCTGTCGTGCCAGCTGCATT
AATGAATCGGCCAACGCGCGGGGAGAGGCGGTTTGCGTATTGGGCGCTCTTCCGCTTCCTCGCTCACTGA
CTCGCTGCGCTCGGTCGTTCGGCTGCGGCGAGCGGTATCAGCTCACTCAAAGGCGGTAATACGGTTATCC
ACAGAATCAGGGGATAACGCAGGAAAGAACATGTGAGCAAAAGGCCAGCAAAAGGCCAGGAACCGTAAAA
AGGCCGCGTTGCTGGCGTTTTTCCATAGGCTCCGCCCCCCTGACGAGCATCACAAAAATCGACGCTCAAG
TCAGAGGTGGCGAAACCCGACAGGACTATAAAGATACCAGGCGTTTCCCCCTGGAAGCTCCCTCGTGCGC
TCTCCTGTTCCGACCCTGCCGCTTACCGGATACCTGTCCGCCTTTCTCCCTTCGGGAAGCGTGGCGCTTT
CTCATAGCTCACGCTGTAGGTATCTCAGTTCGGTGTAGGTCGTTCGCTCCAAGCTGGGCTGTGTGCACGA
ACCCCCCGTTCAGCCCGACCGCTGCGCCTTATCCGGTAACTATCGTCTTGAGTCCAACCCGGTAAGACAC
GACTTATCGCCACTGGCAGCAGCCACTGGTAACAGGATTAGCAGAGCGAGGTATGTAGGCGGTGCTACAG
AGTTCTTGAAGTGGTGGCCTAACTACGGCTACACTAGAAGAACAGTATTTGGTATCTGCGCTCTGCTGAA
GCCAGTTACCTTCGGAAAAAGAGTTGGTAGCTCTTGATCCGGCAAACAAACCACCGCTGGTAGCGGTGGT
TTTTTTGTTTGCAAGCAGCAGATTACGCGCAGAAAAAAAGGATCTCAAGAAGATCCTTTGATCTTTTCTA
CGGGGTCTGACGCTCAGTGGAACGAAAACTCACGTTAAGGGATTTTGGTCATGAGATTATCAAAAAGGAT
CTTCACCTAGATCCTTTTAAATTAAAAATGAAGTTTTAAATCAATCTAAAGTATATATGAGTAAACTTGG
TCTGACAGTTACCAATGCTTAATCAGTGAGGCACCTATCTCAGCGATCTGTCTATTTCGTTCATCCATAG
TTGCCTGACTCCCCGTCGTGTAGATAACTACGATACGGGAGGGCTTACCATCTGGCCCCAGTGCTGCAAT
GATACCGCGAGACCCACGCTCACCGGCACCAGATTTATCAGCAATAAACCAGCCAGCCGGAAGGGCCGAG
CGCAGAAGTGGTCCTGCAACTTTATCCGCCTCCATCCAGTCTATTAATTGTTGCCGGGAAGCTAGAGTAA
GTAGTTCGCCAGTTAATAGTTTGCGCAACGTTGTTGCCATTGCTACAGGCATCGTGGTGTCACGCTCGTC
GTTTGGTATGGCTTCATTCAGCTCCGGTTCCCAACGATCAAGGCGAGTTACATGATCCCCCATGTTGTGC
AAAAAAGCGGTTAGCTCCTTCGGTCCTCCGATCGTTGTCAGAAGTAAGTTGGCCGCAGTGTTATCACTCA
TGGTTATGGCAGCACTGCATAATTCTCTTACTGTCATGCCATCCGTAAGATGCTTTTCTGTGACTGGTGA
GTACTCAACCAAGTCATTCTGAGAATAGTGTATGCGGCGACCGAGTTGCTCTTGCCCGGCGTCAATACGG
GATAATACCGCGCCACATAGCAGAACTTTAAAAGTGCTCATCATTGGAAAACGTTCTTCGGGGCGAAAAC
TCTCAAGGATCTTACCGCTGTTGAGATCCAGTTCGATGTAACCCACTCGTGCACCCAACTGATCTTCAGC
ATCTTTTACTTTCACCAGCGTTTCTGGGTGAGCAAAAACAGGAAGGCAAAATGCCGCAAAAAAGGGAATA
AGGGCGACACGGAAATGTTGAATACTCATACTCTTCCTTTTTCAATATTATTGAAGCATTTATCAGGGTT
ATTGTCTCATGAGCGGATACATATTTGAATGTATTTAGAAAAATAAACAAATAGGGGTTCCGCGCACATT
TCCCCGAAAAGTGCCACCTAAATTGTAAGCGTTAATATTTTGTTAAAATTCGCGTTAAATTTTTGTTAAA
TCAGCTCATTTTTTAACCAATAGGCCGAAATCGGCAAAATCCCTTATAAATCAAAAGAATAGACCGAGAT
AGGGT
[37 nt withheld, positions 5956-5992]
AAAGAACGTGGACTCCAACGTCAAAGG
[49 nt withheld, positions 6020-6068]
T
[91 nt withheld, positions 6070-6160]
G
[124 nt withheld, positions 6162-6285]
CCCATTCGCCATTCAGGCTGCGCAACTGTTGGGAAGGGCGATCGGTGCGGGCCTCTTCGCTATTACGCCA
GCTGGCGAAAGGGGGATGTGCTGCAAGGCGATTAAGTTGGGTAACGCCAGGGTTTTCCCAGTCACGACGT
TGTAAAACGACGGCCAGTGAGCGCGCGTAATACGACTCACTATAGGGCGAATTGGAGCTCCACCGCGGTG
